Addgene plasmid #13501: pCMV5-ActRIIB
Depositing lab: Jeff Wrana. Depositing organization: Sinai Health System. Publication: Specific activation of Smad1 signaling pathways by the BMP7 type I receptor, ALK2. Macias-Silva M, Hoodless PA, Tang SJ, Buchwald M, Wrana JL. J Biol Chem. 1998 Oct 2. 273(40):25628-36. 10.1074/jbc.273.40.25628 PubMed 9748228.
Backbone
  Vector backbone: pCMV5
  Backbone size w/o insert (bp): 4700
  Vector type: Mammalian Expression
Growth in bacteria
  Bacterial resistance: Ampicillin, 100 μg/mL
  Growth temperature: 37°C
  Growth strain: DH5alpha
  Copy number: High Copy
Gene/Insert
  Gene/Insert name: Activin receptor IIB (alt name: ActRIIB)
  Species: M. musculus (mouse)
  Entrez Gene: Acvr2b (a.k.a. 4930516B21Rik, ActRIIB)
  Cloning method: Restriction Enzyme
  Sequencing primers: 5′ CMV-F
Terms and licenses: Academic/Nonprofit Terms; Industry Terms
How to cite: pCMV5-ActRIIB was a gift from Jeff Wrana (Addgene plasmid # 13501 ; http://n2t.net/addgene:13501 ; RRID:Addgene_13501)
