[The description below was written by a language model from this plasmid's Addgene catalogue record and pLannotate feature annotations shown in this document.]
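Description:
pCMV5-ActRIIB is a mammalian expression plasmid built on the pCMV5 backbone (about 4.7 kb without insert; the sequenced construct is 6,221 nt) that carries the coding sequence for activin receptor type IIB (Acvr2b). The catalogue lists the insert as mouse. The automated annotation labels the roughly 1.5 kb open reading frame by its closest reference match, the human ACVR2B protein. This probably reflects the high conservation of this receptor rather than a confirmed species assignment, and the record does not resolve the point. No epitope tag or fusion partner is annotated or mentioned.

The receptor cDNA sits directly downstream of the human cytomegalovirus immediate-early enhancer and promoter and is followed by the human growth hormone polyadenylation signal, an arrangement that gives strong constitutive transcription in transfected mammalian cells. An SV40 enhancer/early promoter region lies after the expression cassette. This region includes the SV40 origin, which in general allows episomal amplification in cells expressing large T antigen, although no mammalian selection marker is annotated, so the plasmid suits transient expression. Propagation in E. coli relies on a high-copy ColE1/pUC-type origin and the β-lactamase gene for ampicillin selection. An f1 origin permits single-stranded DNA production, and remnants of lac promoter/operator, lacI, lacZα and a T7 promoter are carried over from the cloning vector.

ActRIIB is a transmembrane serine/threonine kinase type II receptor that pairs with type I receptors to transduce signals from activin and related TGF-β family ligands. The associated publication concerns Smad1 pathway activation by the BMP7 type I receptor ALK2, which is consistent with using this plasmid to overexpress the type II receptor in receptor-complex and signalling assays.
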