Features (pLannotate 1.2.2; 15 found; start..end, strand, type, name):
      1..380     +  enhancer       CMV enhancer: human cytomegalovirus immediate early enhancer
    382..581     +  promoter       CMV promoter: human cytomegalovirus (CMV) immediate early promoter
    615..2150    +  CDS            ACVR2B: AVR2B_HUMAN - Experimental evidence at protein level: Swiss-Prot protein existence level 1. Transmembrane serine/threonine kinase activin type-2 receptor forming an activin receptor complex with activin type-1 serine/threonine kinase receptors (ACVR1, ACVR1B or ACVR1c). Transduces the activin signal from the cell surface to the cytoplasm and is thus regulating many physiological and pathological processes including neuronal differentiation and neuronal survival, hair follicle development and cycling, FSH production by the pituitary gland, wound healing, extracellular matrix production, immunos
   2245..2867    +  polyA_signal   hGH poly(A) signal: human growth hormone polyadenylation signal
   2896..3225    +  promoter       SV40 promoter: SV40 enhancer and early promoter
   3264..3282    -  promoter       T7 promoter: promoter for bacteriophage T7 RNA polymerase
   3320..3336    -  protein_bind   lac operator: The lac repressor binds to the lac operator to inhibit transcription in E. coli. This inhibition can be relieved by adding lactose or isopropyl-β-D-thiogalactopyranoside (IPTG). lac repressor encoded by lacI
   3344..3374    -  promoter       lac promoter: promoter for the E. coli lac operon
   3389..3410    -  protein_bind   CAP binding site: CAP binding activates transcription in the presence of cAMP. E. coli catabolite activator protein
   3423..3515    -  CDS            lacI (fragment): lac repressor; lacI; The lac repressor binds to the lac operator to inhibit transcription in E. coli. This inhibition can be relieved by adding lactose or isopropyl-β-D-thiogalactopyranoside (IPTG).
   3698..4286    -  rep_origin     ori: high-copy-number ColE1/pMB1/pBR322/pUC origin of replication
   4457..5317    -  CDS            AmpR: β-lactamase; bla; confers resistance to ampicillin, carbenicillin, and related antibiotics
   5318..5422    -  promoter       AmpR promoter: bla
   5449..5877    +  rep_origin     f1 ori (sequence partly withheld): f1 bacteriophage origin of replication; arrow indicates direction of (+) strand synthesis
   5908..6062    -  CDS            lacZα (fragment): LacZα fragment of β-galactosidase; lacZ fragment
>Addgene plasmid #13501 | pCMV5-ActRIIB | addgene full sequence | sequence record 313794 | Addgene NGS Result
GACATTGATTATTGACTAGTTATTAATAGTAATCAATTACGGGGTCATTAGTTCATAGCCCATATATGGA
GTTCCGCGTTACATAACTTACGGTAAATGGCCCGCCTGGCTGACCGCCCAACGACCCCCGCCCATTGACG
TCAATAATGACGTATGTTCCCATAGTAACGCCAATAGGGACTTTCCATTGACGTCAATGGGTGGAGTATT
TACGGTAAACTGCCCACTTGGCAGTACATCAAGTGTATCATATGCCAAGTCCGCCCCCTATTGACGTCAA
TGACGGTAAATGGCCCGCCTGGCATTATGCCCAGTACATGACCTTACGGGACTTTCCTACTTGGCAGTAC
ATCTACGTATTAGTCATCGCTATTACCATGGTGATGCGGTTTTGGCAGTACACCAATGGGCGTGGATAGC
GGTTTGACTCACGGGGATTTCCAAGTCTCCACCCCATTGACGTCAATGGGAGTTTGTTTTGGCACCAAAA
TCAACGGGACTTTCCAAAATGTCGTAATAACCCCGCCCCGTTGACGCAAATGGGCGGTAGGCGTGTACGG
TGGGAGGTCTATATAAGCAGAGCTCGTTTAGTGAACCGTCAGAATTCGCGGAACATGACGGCGCCCTGGG
CGGCCCTCGCCCTTCTCTGGGGATCGCTGTGCGCCGGTTCCGGGCGAGGGGAGGCTGAGACTCGGGAGTG
CATCTACTACAACGCCAACTGGGAGCTGGAGCGCACCAACCAGAGCGGCCTGGAGCGCTGCGAGGGGGAA
CAGGACAAGCGGCTGCACTGCTACGCCTCGTGGCGCAACAGCTCGGGCACCATCGAGCTGGTGAAGAAGG
GCTGCTGGCTAGATGACTTCAATTGCTACGACAGGCAGGAGTGTGTGGCCACCGAGGAGAACCCCCAGGT
GTACTTCTGCTGCTGCGAAGGCAACTTCTGCAACGAGCGCTTCACCCACTTGCCGGAGCCTGGGGGCCCA
GAAGTCACGTACGAGCCACCCCCGACAGCCCCCACCCTGCTCACGGTGCTGGCCTACTCGCTGCTGCCCA
TTGGAGGCCTCTCTCTCATCGTCCTGCTGGCCTTCTGGATGTATCGTCATCGGAAACCTCCCTACGGCCA
TGTGGACATCCATGAGGACCCGGGGCCTCCGCCCCCATCCCCTCTGGTGGGCCTGAAGCCACTACAGCTG
CTGGAGATCAAGGCTCGGGGCCGCTTTGGCTGCGTTTGGAAGGCTCAGCTCATGAACGACTTTGTGGCTG
TGAAGATCTTCCCACTTCAGGACAAGCAGTCGTGGCAGAGTGAACGGGAAATCTTCAGCACACCCGGCAT
GAAGCACGAAAACTTGTTGCAGTTCATTGCTGCCGAGAAACGAGGCTCCAACCTGGAGGTGGAGCTGTGG
CTCATCACAGCCTTCCACGACAAGGGCTCCCTCACGGATTACCTCAAGGGGAACATCATCACGTGGAACG
AACTGTGCCACGTGGCGGAGACGATGTCACGAGGCCTCTCATACCTGCATGAGGATGTGCCGTGGTGTCG
TGGTGAGGGCCACAAGCCTTCTATTGCCCACAGGGACTTCAAAAGCAAGAATGTACTGCTGAAGAGCGAC
CTCACCGCGGTGCTGGCTGACTTCGGCCTGGCTGTTCGGTTTGAGCCAGGGAAGCCTCCTGGGGATACCC
ATGGACAGGTTGGCACCAGACGGTACATGGCCCCTGAGGTGCTGGAAGGAGCCATCAACTTCCAGAGAGA
CGCCTTCCTGCGTATCGACATGTACGCCATGGGCCTGGTGCTGTGGGAGCTCGTCTCTCGGTGCAAGGCT
GCAGACGGGCCTGTCGATGAGTACATGCTGCCCTTCGAGGAGGAGATTGGCCAGCACCCTTCGCTGGAGG
AGCTTCAGGAGGTGGTTGTCCACAAGAAGATGAGGCCCACGATTAAGGATCACTGGCTGAAACACCCGGG
CCTGGCCCAGCTCTGCGTGACCATCGAGGAGTGCTGGGACCATGATGCAGAGGCTCGCCTTTCTGCAGGC
TGTGTAGAAGAGCGGGTATCCCTGATCAGGAGGTCGGTCAACGGCACTACCTCGGACTGTCTCGTCTCTC
TGGTGACCTCCGTCACCAATGTGGACCTGCTCCCTAAAGAGTCCAGCATCTAAGCCCGGGACACGTAGCG
TCTCTCCAGACTCAGTGGATCTGAAGAAAAAAAAAAGCTTTAGAGCACACTGGCGGCCGTTACTAGTGGA
TCCCGGGTGGCATCCCTGTGACCCCTCCCCAGTGCCTCTCCTGGCCCTGGAAGTTGCCACTCCAGTGCCC
ACCAGCCTTGTCCTAATAAAATTAAGTTGCATCATTTTGTCTGACTAGGTGTCCTTCTATAATATTATGG
GGTGGAGGGGGGTGGTATGGAGCAAGGGGCAAGTTGGGAAGACAACCTGTAGGGCCTGCGGGGTCTATTG
GGAACCAAGCTGGAGTGCAGTGGCACAATCTTGGCTCACTGCAATCTCCGCCTCCTGGGTTCAAGCGATT
CTCCTGCCTCAGCCTCCCGAGTTGTTGGGATTCCAGGCATGCATGACCAGGCTCAGCTAATTTTTGTTTT
TTTGGTAGAGACGGGGTTTCACCATATTGGCCAGGCTGGTCTCCAACTCCTAATCTCAGGTGATCTACCC
ACCTTGGCCTCCCAAATTGCTGGGATTACAGGCGTGAACCACTGCTCCCTTCCCTGTCCTTCTGATTTTA
AAATAACTATACCAGCAGGAGGACGTCCAGACACAGCATAGGCTACCTGGCCATGCCCAACCGGTGGGAC
ATTTGAGTTGCTTGCTTGGCACTGTCCTCTCATGCGTTGGGTCCACTCAGTAGATGCCTGTTGAATTGGG
TACGCGGCCAGCTTGGCTGTGGAATGTGTGTCAGTTAGGGTGTGGAAAGTCCCCAGGCTCCCCAGCAGGC
AGAAGTATGCAAAGCATGCATCTCAATTAGTCAGCAACCAGGTGTGGAAAGTCCCCAGGCTCCCCAGCAG
GCAGAAGTATGCAAAGCATGCATCTCAATTAGTCAGCAACCATAGTCCCGCCCCTAACTCCGCCCATCCC
GCCCCTAACTCCGCCCAGTTCCGCCCATTCTCCGCCCCATGGCTGACTAATTTTTTTTATTTATGCAGAG
GCCGAGGCCGCCTCGGCCTCTGAGCTATTCCAGAAGTAGTGAGGAGGCTTTTTTGGAGGCCTAGGCTTTT
GCAAAAAGCTCCTCGAGGAACTGAAAAACCAGAAAGTTAATTCCCTATAGTGAGTCGTATTAAATTCGTA
ATCATGTCATAGCTGTTTCCTGTGTGAAATTGTTATCCGCTCACAATTCCACACAACATACGAGCCGGAA
GCATAAAGTGTAAAGCCTGGGGTGCCTAATGAGTGAGCTAACTCACATTAATTGCGTTGCGCTCACTGCC
CGCTTTCCAGTCGGGAAACCTGTCGTGCCAGCTGCATTAATGAATCGGCCAACGCGCGGGGAGAGGCGGT
TTGCGTATTGGGCGCTCTTCCGCTTCCTCGCTCACTGACTCGCTGCGCTCGGTCGTTCGGCTGCGGCGAG
CGGTATCAGCTCACTCAAAGGCGGTAATACGGTTATCCACAGAATCAGGGGATAACGCAGGAAAGAACAT
GTGAGCAAAAGGCCAGCAAAAGGCCAGGAACCGTAAAAAGGCCGCGTTGCTGGCGTTTTTCCATAGGCTC
CGCCCCCCTGACGAGCATCACAAAAATCGACGCTCAAGTCAGAGGTGGCGAAACCCGACAGGACTATAAA
GATACCAGGCGTTTCCCCCTGGAAGCTCCCTCGTGCGCTCTCCTGTTCCGACCCTGCCGCTTACCGGATA
CCTGTCCGCCTTTCTCCCTTCGGGAAGCGTGGCGCTTTCTCATAGCTCACGCTGTAGGTATCTCAGTTCG
GTGTAGGTCGTTCGCTCCAAGCTGGGCTGTGTGCACGAACCCCCCGTTCAGCCCGACCGCTGCGCCTTAT
CCGGTAACTATCGTCTTGAGTCCAACCCGGTAAGACACGACTTATCGCCACTGGCAGCAGCCACTGGTAA
CAGGATTAGCAGAGCGAGGTATGTAGGCGGTGCTACAGAGTTCTTGAAGTGGTGGCCTAACTACGGCTAC
ACTAGAAGAACAGTATTTGGTATCTGCGCTCTGCTGAAGCCAGTTACCTTCGGAAAAAGAGTTGGTAGCT
CTTGATCCGGCAAACAAACCACCGCTGGTAGCGGTGGTTTTTTTGTTTGCAAGCAGCAGATTACGCGCAG
AAAAAAAGGATCTCAAGAAGATCCTTTGATCTTTTCTACGGGGTCTGACGCTCAGTGGAACGAAAACTCA
CGTTAAGGGATTTTGGTCATGAGATTATCAAAAAGGATCTTCACCTAGATCCTTTTAAATTAAAAATGAA
GTTTTAAATCAATCTAAAGTATATATGAGTAAACTTGGTCTGACAGTTACCAATGCTTAATCAGTGAGGC
ACCTATCTCAGCGATCTGTCTATTTCGTTCATCCATAGTTGCCTGACTCCCCGTCGTGTAGATAACTACG
ATACGGGAGGGCTTACCATCTGGCCCCAGTGCTGCAATGATACCGCGAGACCCACGCTCACCGGCTCCAG
ATTTATCAGCAATAAACCAGCCAGCCGGAAGGGCCGAGCGCAGAAGTGGTCCTGCAACTTTATCCGCCTC
CATCCAGTCTATTAATTGTTGCCGGGAAGCTAGAGTAAGTAGTTCGCCAGTTAATAGTTTGCGCAACGTT
GTTGCCATTGCTACAGGCATCGTGGTGTCACGCTCGTCGTTTGGTATGGCTTCATTCAGCTCCGGTTCCC
AACGATCAAGGCGAGTTACATGATCCCCCATGTTGTGCAAAAAAGCGGTTAGCTCCTTCGGTCCTCCGAT
CGTTGTCAGAAGTAAGTTGGCCGCAGTGTTATCACTCATGGTTATGGCAGCACTGCATAATTCTCTTACT
GTCATGCCATCCGTAAGATGCTTTTCTGTGACTGGTGAGTACTCAACCAAGTCATTCTGAGAATAGTGTA
TGCGGCGACCGAGTTGCTCTTGCCCGGCGTCAATACGGGATAATACCGCGCCACATAGCAGAACTTTAAA
AGTGCTCATCATTGGAAAACGTTCTTCGGGGCGAAAACTCTCAAGGATCTTACCGCTGTTGAGATCCAGT
TCGATGTAACCCACTCGTGCACCCAACTGATCTTCAGCATCTTTTACTTTCACCAGCGTTTCTGGGTGAG
CAAAAACAGGAAGGCAAAATGCCGCAAAAAAGGGAATAAGGGCGACACGGAAATGTTGAATACTCATACT
CTTCCTTTTTCAATATTATTGAAGCATTTATCAGGGTTATTGTCTCATGAGCGGATACATATTTGAATGT
ATTTAGAAAAATAAACAAATAGGGGTTCCGCGCACATTTCCCCGAAAAGTGCCACCTG
[124 nt withheld, positions 5449-5572]
C
[91 nt withheld, positions 5574-5664]
A
[49 nt withheld, positions 5666-5714]
CCTTTGACGTTGGAGTCCACGTTCTTT
[37 nt withheld, positions 5742-5778]
ACCCTATCTCGGTCTATTCTTTTGATTTATAAGGGATTTTGCCGATTTCGGCCTATTGGTTAAAAAATGA
GCTGATTTAACAAAAATTTAACGCGAATTTTAACAAAATATTAACGCTTACAATTTCCATTCGCCATTCA
GGCTGCGCAACTGTTGGGAAGGGCGATCGGTGCGGGCCTCTTCGCTATTACGCCAGCTGGCGAAAGGGGG
ATGTGCTGCAAGGCGATTAAGTTGGGTAACGCCAGGGTTTTCCCAGTCACGACGTTGTAAAACGACGGCC
AGTGCCAAGCTGATCTATACATTGAATCAATATTGGCAATTAGCCATATTAGTCATTGGTTATATAGCAT
AAATCAATATTGGCTATTGGCCATTGCATACGTTGTATCTATATCATAATATGTACATTTATATTGGCTC
ATGTCCAATATGACCGCCATGTT
